>Addgene plasmid #169729 | pDEST17-cDAXX | addgene full sequence | sequence record 334844 | Addgene NGS Result
GTGCTGGACACCATGCCAGCGCCGTTTTCCAGCACGGTGGTGAAGGGTTCCTCGCTCTGCTTCCGGCTGC
TGCTGATGTCGGTTTCCACGCTGCTGGGTGTGTCCAGGGGCAGGGCCTCGATTTCCAGCTCGAACAGCTG
GGACACGGGGGATTCCTCTTCCAGGGTCAGTTCCTCGGGCTGTTCGCCATTAGACTCGGCGTCGATGGAG
CTGGGGGCCAGAGGTTCTTCGCTCAGCAGGCTGGGGGACACGATTCTGCCCTTGTTCTGCTGCTCGCCGC
TGCTTCTGGAGATCTGCTTGCCGGGTTCCAGGTTCTTCTCGTTGCTGATCTGCAGGCTGCTCATGGGGCT
GAAGCCTGCTTTTTTGTACAAACTTGTTGATTCGAGGTGATGGTGATGGTGATGGTAGTACGACATATGT
ATATCTCCTTCTTAAAGTTAAACAAAATTATTTCTAGAGGGAAACCGTTGTGGTCTCCCTATAGTGAGTC
GTATTAATTTCGCGGGATCGAGATCTCGATCCTCTACGCCGGACGCATCGTGGCCGGCATCACCGGCGCC
ACAGGTGCGGTTGCTGGCGCCTATATCGCCGACATCACCGATGGGGAAGATCGGGCTCGCCACTTCGGGC
TCATGAGCGCTTGTTTCGGCGTGGGTATGGTGGCAGGCCCCGTGGCCGGGGGACTGTTGGGCGCCATCTC
CTTGCATGCACCATTCCTTGCGGCGGCGGTGCTCAACGGCCTCAACCTACTACTGGGCTGCTTCCTAATG
CAGGAGTCGCATAAGGGAGAGCGTCGATCGACCGATGCCCTTGAGAGCCTTCAACCCAGTCAGCTCCTTC
CGGTGGGCGCGGGGCATGACTATCGTCGCCGCACTTATGACTGTCTTCTTTATCATGCAACTCGTAGGAC
AGGTGCCGGCAGCGCTCTGGGTCATTTTCGGCGAGGACCGCTTTCGCTGGAGCGCGACGATGATCGGCCT
GTCGCTTGCGGTATTCGGAATCTTGCACGCCCTCGCTCAAGCCTTCGTCACTGGTCCCGCCACCAAACGT
TTCGGCGAGAAGCAGGCCATTATCGCCGGCATGGCGGCCGACGCGCTGGGCTACGTCTTGCTGGCGTTCG
CGACGCGAGGCTGGATGGCCTTCCCCATTATGATTCTTCTCGCTTCCGGCGGCATCGGGATGCCCGCGTT
GCAGGCCATGCTGTCCAGGCAGGTAGATGACGACCATCAGGGACAGCTTCAAGGATCGCTCGCGGCTCTT
ACCAGCCTAACTTCGATCATTGGACCGCTGATCGTCACGGCGATTTATGCCGCCTCGGCGAGCACATGGA
ACGGGTTGGCATGGATTGTAGGCGCCGCCCTATACCTTGTCTGCCTCCCCGCGTTGCGTCGCGGTGCATG
GAGCCGGGCCACCTCGACCTGAATGGAAGCCGGCGGCACCTCGCTAACGGATTCACCACTCCAAGAATTG
GAGCCAATCAATTCTTGCGGAGAACTGTGAATGCGCAAACCAACCCTTGGCAGAACATATCCATCGCGTC
CGCCATCTCCAGCAGCCGCACGCGGCGCATCTCGGGCAGCGTTGGGTCCTGGCCACGGGTGCGCATGATC
GTGCTCCTGTCGTTGAGGACCCGGCTAGGCTGGCGGGGTTGCCTTACTGGTTAGCAGAATGAATCACCGA
TACGCGAGCGAACGTGAAGCGACTGCTGCTGCAAAACGTCTGCGACCTGAGCAACAACATGAATGGTCTT
CGGTTTCCGTGTTTCGTAAAGTCTGGAAACGCGGAAGTCAGCGCCCTGCACCATTATGTTCCGGATCTGC
ATCGCAGGATGCTGCTGGCTACCCTGTGGAACACCTACATCTGTATTAACGAAGCGCTGGCATTGACCCT
GAGTGATTTTTCTCTGGTCCCGCCGCATCCATACCGCCAGTTGTTTACCCTCACAACGTTCCAGTAACCG
GGCATGTTCATCATCAGTAACCCGTATCGTGAGCATCCTCTCTCGTTTCATCGGTATCATTACCCCCATG
AACAGAAATCCCCCTTACACGGAGGCATCAGTGACCAAACAGGAAAAAACCGCCCTTAACATGGCCCGCT
TTATCAGAAGCCAGACATTAACGCTTCTGGAGAAACTCAACGAGCTGGACGCGGATGAACAGGCAGACAT
CTGTGAATCGCTTCACGACCACGCTGATGAGCTTTACCGCAGCTGCCTCGCGCGTTTCGGTGATGACGGT
GAAAACCTCTGACACATGCAGCTCCCGGAGACGGTCACAGCTTGTCTGTAAGCGGATGCCGGGAGCAGAC
AAGCCCGTCAGGGCGCGTCAGCGGGTGTTGGCGGGTGTCGGGGCGCAGCCATGACCCAGTCACGTAGCGA
TAGCGGAGTGTATACTGGCTTAACTATGCGGCATCAGAGCAGATTGTACTGAGAGTGCACCATTGCGGTG
TGAAATACCGCACAGATGCGTAAGGAGAAAATACCGCATCAGGCGCTCTTCCGCTTCCTCGCTCACTGAC
TCGCTGCGCTCGGTCGTTCGGCTGCGGCGAGCGGTATCAGCTCACTCAAAGGCGGTAATACGGTTATCCA
CAGAATCAGGGGATAACGCAGGAAAGAACATGTGAGCAAAAGGCCAGCAAAAGGCCAGGAACCGTAAAAA
GGCCGCGTTGCTGGCGTTTTTCCATAGGCTCCGCCCCCCTGACGAGCATCACAAAAATCGACGCTCAAGT
CAGAGGTGGCGAAACCCGACAGGACTATAAAGATACCAGGCGTTTCCCCCTGGAAGCTCCCTCGTGCGCT
CTCCTGTTCCGACCCTGCCGCTTACCGGATACCTGTCCGCCTTTCTCCCTTCGGGAAGCGTGGCGCTTTC
TCATAGCTCACGCTGTAGGTATCTCAGTTCGGTGTAGGTCGTTCGCTCCAAGCTGGGCTGTGTGCACGAA
CCCCCCGTTCAGCCCGACCGCTGCGCCTTATCCGGTAACTATCGTCTTGAGTCCAACCCGGTAAGACACG
ACTTATCGCCACTGGCAGCAGCCACTGGTAACAGGATTAGCAGAGCGAGGTATGTAGGCGGTGCTACAGA
GTTCTTGAAGTGGTGGCCTAACTACGGCTACACTAGAAGGACAGTATTTGGTATCTGCGCTCTGCTGAAG
CCAGTTACCTTCGGAAAAAGAGTTGGTAGCTCTTGATCCGGCAAACAAACCACCGCTGGTAGCGGTGGTT
TTTTTGTTTGCAAGCAGCAGATTACGCGCAGAAAAAAAGGATCTCAAGAAGATCCTTTGATCTTTTCTAC
GGGGTCTGACGCTCAGTGGAACGAAAACTCACGTTAAGGGATTTTGGTCATGAGATTATCAAAAAGGATC
TTCACCTAGATCCTTTTAAATTAAAAATGAAGTTTTAAATCAATCTAAAGTATATATGAGTAAACTTGGT
CTGACAGTTACCAATGCTTAATCAGTGAGGCACCTATCTCAGCGATCTGTCTATTTCGTTCATCCATAGT
TGCCTGACTCCCCGTCGTGTAGATAACTACGATACGGGAGGGCTTACCATCTGGCCCCAGTGCTGCAATG
ATACCGCGAGACCCACGCTCACCGGCTCCAGATTTATCAGCAATAAACCAGCCAGCCGGAAGGGCCGAGC
GCAGAAGTGGTCCTGCAACTTTATCCGCCTCCATCCAGTCTATTAATTGTTGCCGGGAAGCTAGAGTAAG
TAGTTCGCCAGTTAATAGTTTGCGCAACGTTGTTGCCATTGCTGCAGGCATCGTGGTGTCACGCTCGTCG
TTTGGTATGGCTTCATTCAGCTCCGGTTCCCAACGATCAAGGCGAGTTACATGATCCCCCATGTTGTGCA
AAAAAGCGGTTAGCTCCTTCGGTCCTCCGATCGTTGTCAGAAGTAAGTTGGCCGCAGTGTTATCACTCAT
GGTTATGGCAGCACTGCATAATTCTCTTACTGTCATGCCATCCGTAAGATGCTTTTCTGTGACTGGTGAG
TACTCAACCAAGTCATTCTGAGAATAGTGTATGCGGCGACCGAGTTGCTCTTGCCCGGCGTCAACACGGG
ATAATACCGCGCCACATAGCAGAACTTTAAAAGTGCTCATCATTGGAAAACGTTCTTCGGGGCGAAAACT
CTCAAGGATCTTACCGCTGTTGAGATCCAGTTCGATGTAACCCACTCGTGCACCCAACTGATCTTCAGCA
TCTTTTACTTTCACCAGCGTTTCTGGGTGAGCAAAAACAGGAAGGCAAAATGCCGCAAAAAAGGGAATAA
GGGCGACACGGAAATGTTGAATACTCATACTCTTCCTTTTTCAATATTATTGAAGCATTTATCAGGGTTA
TTGTCTCATGAGCGGATACATATTTGAATGTATTTAGAAAAATAAACAAATAGGGGTTCCGCGCACATTT
CCCCGAAAAGTGCCACCTGACGTCTAAGAAACCATTATTATCATGACATTAACCTATAAAAATAGGCGTA
TCACGAGGCCCTTTCGTCTTCAAGAATTCTCATGTTTGACAGCTTATCATCGATAAGCTTTAATGCGGTA
GTTTATCACAGTTAAATTGCTAACGCAGTCAGGCACCGTGTATGAAATCTAACAATGCGCTCATCGTCAT
CCTCGGCACCGTCACCCTGGATGCTGTAGGCATAGGCTTGGTTATGCCGGTACTGCCGGGCCTCTTGCGG
GATATCGTCCATTCCGACAGCATCGCCAGTCACTATGGCGTGCTGCTAGCGCTATATGCGTTGATGCAAT
TTCTATGCGCACCCGTTCTCGGAGCACTGTCCGACCGCTTTGGCCGCCGCCCAGTCCTGCTCGCTTCGCT
ACTTGGAGCCACTATCGACTACGCGATCATGGCGACCACACCCGTCCTGTGGATATCCGGATATAGTTCC
TCCTTTCAGCAAAAAACCCCTCAAGACCCGTTTAGAGGCCCCAAGGGGTTATGCTAGTTATTGCTCAGCG
GTGGCAGCAGCCAACTCAGCTTCCTTTCGGGCTTTGTTAGCAGCCTCGAATCAACCACTTTGTACAAGAA
AGCTGGGTCTTAGTCGCTGTCGGACAGCACGATGATCTCTTCGGGGTCGCACTGGGTGGCCACGCTTGTC
TTGCTGGTGCCAGGTCTGGGAGGCTGGCTATGAGGGGTCTGGCTCAGTCTGGCGGGGCTAGGAATGCTCA
GGCTGCTGGTCACGAGGCCGTGAGAAGGGCTATCCACTCTGGTGCTGCTGTCGGCCACAGGAGCCAGAGA
AGCCAGAGGGCTTGGGGGGCTGGGCAGGGTGCTGATCTTCTTGCCGTTTTTCTCGTGCACGCTTCTCTGC
CGTTCCACGTAGCTGTTGCCCAGAGGGCCGCTGCCGGTCTGCTTCTTCTCTTTCCGGGACTTCTTGCTGG
GAGGGCCAGAATCGCCCCAGTTGTGAGGGGACACGCCGCCATTGAAGCTG
Features (pLannotate 1.2.2; 17 found; start..end, strand, type, name):
    353..377     -  protein_bind   attB1: mutant version of attB; recombination site for the Gateway® BP reaction BP Clonase™
    386..406     -  CDS            8xHis (fragment): 8xHis affinity tag
    424..446     -  RBS            RBS: efficient ribosome binding site from bacteriophage T7 gene 10 (Olins and Rangwala, 1989)
    478..496     -  promoter       T7 promoter: promoter for bacteriophage T7 RNA polymerase
    518..1422    +  CDS            TcR (fragment): tetracycline efflux protein; tet; confers resistance to tetracycline
   1664..2044    -  CDS            YPB1_ECOLX: Protein predicted: Swiss-Prot protein existence level 4. From Escherichia coli.
   2061..2252    +  CDS            rop: Rop protein, which maintains plasmids at low copy number; rop
   2354..2493    +  misc_feature   bom: basis of mobility region from pBR322
   2679..3267    -  rep_origin     ori: high-copy-number ColE1/pMB1/pBR322/pUC origin of replication
   3438..4298    -  CDS            AmpR: β-lactamase; bla; confers resistance to ampicillin, carbenicillin, and related antibiotics
   4299..4403    -  promoter       AmpR promoter: bla
   4516..4544    +  promoter       tet promoter: E. coli promoter for tetracycline efflux protein gene
   4592..4884    +  CDS            TcR (fragment): tetracycline efflux protein; tet; confers resistance to tetracycline
   4910..4957    -  terminator     T7 terminator: transcription terminator for bacteriophage T7 RNA polymerase
   4965..5014    -  CDS            SET1 (fragment): solubility-enhancement tag derived from T7 phage gene 10B
   5024..5048    +  protein_bind   attB2: mutant version of attB; recombination site for the Gateway® BP reaction BP Clonase™
   5053..350     -  CDS            DAXX (fragment) (across the origin): DAXX_HUMAN - Also known as BING2, DAP6. Experimental evidence at protein level: Swiss-Prot protein existence level 1. Transcription corepressor known to repress transcriptional potential of several sumoylated transcription factors. Down-regulates basal and activated transcription. Its transcription repressor activity is modulated by recruiting it to subnuclear compartments like the nucleolus or PML/POD/ND10 nuclear bodies through interactions with MCSR1 and PML, respectively. Seems to regulate transcription in PML/POD/ND10 nuclear bodies together with PML and may influence TNFRSF6-dependent ap
