[The description below was written by a language model from this plasmid's Addgene catalogue record and pLannotate feature annotations shown in this document.]
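Description:
pDEST17-cDAXX is a bacterial expression plasmid built on the Invitrogen pDEST17 Gateway destination vector, made to produce N-terminally His-tagged human DAXX protein in E. coli. The backbone is pBR322-derived. It carries a ColE1/pMB1-type origin together with the rop gene and the bom mobility region, an ampicillin resistance gene (β-lactamase) under its own promoter for selection, and leftover fragments of the tetracycline resistance gene with its promoter, which are non-functional remnants of the parental plasmid. The catalogue lists the plasmid as high copy, although rop normally moderates copy number.

The expression cassette runs on the reverse strand of the sequenced record. A T7 promoter and the phage T7 gene 10 ribosome binding site drive translation of a polyhistidine tag (annotated as a fragment of an 8xHis tag, consistent with the stated 6xHis). The tag is followed by attB1, the DAXX coding region, attB2 and a T7 terminator. The attB sites are the scars of the Gateway LR reaction that moved the insert into the destination vector. Expression therefore depends on a host that supplies T7 RNA polymerase.

The catalogue gives an insert size of 2220 bp, roughly the full-length DAXX coding sequence. However, the annotated DAXX feature in the 5,440-nt sequence is flagged as a fragment and spans only about 740 nt across the plasmid origin. This, together with the "cDAXX" name, suggests the construct encodes only a portion of the protein, perhaps a C-terminal region, but the record does not define the boundaries. The associated publication concerns phase separation of the tumour suppressor SPOP, so the purified His-tagged protein was probably used for in vitro biochemical or biophysical studies.
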