Addgene plasmid #169729: pDEST17-cDAXX
Purpose: Bacterial expression of N-terminally 6His tagged cDAXX
Depositing lab: Tanja Mittag. Depositing organization: St. Jude Children's Research Hospital. Publication: Cancer Mutations of the Tumor Suppressor SPOP Disrupt the Formation of Active, Phase-Separated Compartments. Bouchard JJ, Otero JH, Scott DC, Szulc E, Martin EW, Sabri N, Granata D, Marzahn MR, Lindorff-Larsen K, Salvatella X, Schulman BA, Mittag T. Mol Cell. 2018 Oct 4;72(1):19-36.e8. doi: 10.1016/j.molcel.2018.08.027. Epub 2018 Sep 20. PubMed 30244836.
Backbone
  Vector backbone: pDEST17
  Backbone manufacturer: Invitrogen
  Vector type: Bacterial Expression
Growth in bacteria
  Bacterial resistance: Ampicillin, 100 μg/mL
  Growth temperature: 37°C
  Growth strain: DH5alpha
  Copy number: High Copy
Gene/Insert
  Gene/Insert name: DAXX
  Species: H. sapiens (human)
  Insert size (bp): 2220
  Entrez Gene: DAXX (a.k.a. BING2, DAP6, EAP1, SMIM40)
  Promoter: T7
  Tag / fusion protein: 6 His (N terminal on insert)
  Cloning method: Gateway Cloning
Terms and licenses: Academic/Nonprofit Terms; Industry Terms: Not Available to Industry
How to cite: pDEST17-cDAXX was a gift from Tanja Mittag (Addgene plasmid # 169729 ; http://n2t.net/addgene:169729 ; RRID:Addgene_169729)
